Addgene plasmid #198143: p2129
Purpose: Epitope tagging of effector protein SseJ
Depositing lab: Michael Hensel. Depositing organization: Universitaet Osnabrueck. Publication: Single molecule analyses reveal dynamics of Salmonella translocated effector proteins in host cell endomembranes. Goser V, Sander N, Schulte M, Scharte F, Franzkoch R, Liss V, Psathaki OE, Hensel M. Nat Commun. 2023 Mar 4;14(1):1240. doi: 10.1038/s41467-023-36758-9. PubMed 36870997.
Backbone
  Vector backbone: pWSK29
  Vector type: Bacterial Expression
Growth in bacteria
  Bacterial resistance: Ampicillin, 100 μg/mL
  Growth temperature: 37°C
  Growth strain: NEB Stable
  Copy number: Low Copy
Gene/Insert
  Gene/Insert name: PsseJ sseJ::M45
  Species: Salmonella enterica serovar Typhimurium
  Mutation: P290S mutation in sseJ
  Entrez Gene: sseJ (a.k.a. STM1631)
  Tag / fusion protein: M45 (C terminal on insert)
  Cloning method: Restriction Enzyme; 5′ cloning site Unknown (unknown if destroyed)
Terms and licenses: Academic/Nonprofit Terms; Industry Terms: Not Available to Industry
Depositor comments: P290S mutation in sseJ insert does not affect protein translocation or subcellular targeting.
How to cite: p2129 was a gift from Michael Hensel (Addgene plasmid # 198143 ; http://n2t.net/addgene:198143 ; RRID:Addgene_198143)
