[The description below was written by a language model from this plasmid's Addgene catalogue record and pLannotate feature annotations shown in this document.]
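Description:
p2129 is a low-copy bacterial expression plasmid built on the pWSK29 backbone, designed to produce an epitope-tagged version of the Salmonella enterica serovar Typhimurium effector protein SseJ. Replication depends on the pSC101 origin together with its Rep101 (RepA) initiator protein, which keeps copy number low. Selection is by ampicillin through the β-lactamase gene and its own promoter. The backbone also carries an f1 phage origin and a pBluescript-type cloning region with lac promoter/operator, T3 and T7 promoters and interrupted lacZα fragments. Short annotated fragments of a tetracycline resistance gene, lacI, an RSF origin and a Tn903 transposition protein appear to be backbone remnants or partial sequence matches, not functional units.

The insert, recorded as PsseJ sseJ::M45, places the sseJ coding sequence under its native promoter with an M45 epitope tag fused to the C terminus. In the feature table the sseJ open reading frame lies on the reverse strand between the two polylinker fragments. The unannotated stretch upstream of it is the likely location of PsseJ, although neither the promoter nor the M45 tag is annotated separately. An SV40 polyadenylation signal is detected just downstream of the gene; the record does not explain its presence, and it would have no expected role in bacteria. The sseJ sequence carries a P290S substitution, which the depositor notes does not affect translocation or subcellular targeting. SseJ is a translocated effector with deacylase and cholesterol-esterifying activity that influences endosomal tubulation and Salmonella-induced filament formation. With native-promoter control and low copy number, the tagged effector can be expressed in Salmonella and detected after translocation into host cells.
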