Features (pLannotate 1.2.2; 20 found; start..end, strand, type, name):
    414..542     +  CDS            TRA2_ECOLX (fragment): Protein predicted: Swiss-Prot protein existence level 4. Required for transposition of transposon Tn903. From Escherichia coli.
   1297..2247    -  CDS            Rep101: RepA protein needed for replication with the pSC101 origin; rep101
   2295..2517    -  rep_origin     pSC101 ori: low-copy replication origin that requires the Rep101 protein
   2882..3503    -  CDS            TcR (fragment): tetracycline efflux protein; tet; confers resistance to tetracycline
   3506..3522    -  CDS            lacZα (fragment): LacZα fragment of β-galactosidase; lacZ fragment
   3561..3689    +  rep_origin     RSF ori (fragment): Plasmids containing the RSF 1030 origin of replication can be propagated in E. coli cells that contain additional plasmids with compatible origins.
   3691..3783    +  CDS            lacI (fragment): lac repressor; lacI; The lac repressor binds to the lac operator to inhibit transcription in E. coli. This inhibition can be relieved by adding lactose or isopropyl-β-D-thiogalactopyranoside (IPTG).
   3796..3817    +  protein_bind   CAP binding site: CAP binding activates transcription in the presence of cAMP. E. coli catabolite activator protein
   3832..3862    +  promoter       lac promoter: promoter for the E. coli lac operon
   3870..3886    +  protein_bind   lac operator: The lac repressor binds to the lac operator to inhibit transcription in E. coli. This inhibition can be relieved by adding lactose or isopropyl-β-D-thiogalactopyranoside (IPTG). lac repressor encoded by lacI
   3931..3949    +  promoter       T3 promoter: promoter for bacteriophage T3 RNA polymerase
   3962..3991    +  misc_feature   MCS (fragment): pBluescript multiple cloning site
   4007..4128    -  polyA_signal   SV40 poly(A) signal: SV40 polyadenylation signal
   4223..5446    -  CDS            sseJ: SSEJ_SALTY - Experimental evidence at protein level: Swiss-Prot protein existence level 1. Effector proteins function to alter host cell physiology and promote bacterial survival in host tissues. This protein is required for endosomal tubulation and negatively regulates the formation of Salmonella-induced filaments (Sifs) in epithelial cells. Has both deacylase and esterification activities in vitro, but esterification is probably the dominant activity in host cells. Significantly contributes to cholesterol esterification, which reduces cellular cholesterol in cells and abrogates the ability o
   5819..5872    +  misc_feature   MCS (fragment): pBluescript multiple cloning site
   5881..5899    -  promoter       T7 promoter: promoter for bacteriophage T7 RNA polymerase
   5907..6062    +  CDS            lacZα (fragment): LacZα fragment of β-galactosidase; lacZ fragment
   6067..6495    +  rep_origin     f1 ori (sequence partly withheld): f1 bacteriophage origin of replication; arrow indicates direction of (+) strand synthesis
   6548..6652    +  promoter       AmpR promoter: bla
   6653..276     +  CDS            AmpR (across the origin): β-lactamase; bla; confers resistance to ampicillin, carbenicillin, and related antibiotics
>Addgene plasmid #198143 | p2129 | addgene full sequence | sequence record 388029 | Addgene NGS Result
CTACTTACTCTAGCTTCCCGGCAACAATTAATAGACTGGATGGAGGCGGATAAAGTTGCAGGACCACTTC
TGCGCTCGGCCCTTCCGGCTGGCTGGTTTATTGCTGATAAATCTGGAGCCGGTGAGCGTGGGTCTCGCGG
TATCATTGCAGCACTGGGGCCAGATGGTAAGCCCTCCCGTATCGTAGTTATCTACACGACGGGGAGTCAG
GCAACTATGGATGAACGAAATAGACAGATCGCTGAGATAGGTGCCTCACTGATTAAGCATTGGTAACTGT
CAGACCAAGTTTACTCATATATACTTTAGATTGATTTAAAACTTCATTTTTAATTTAAAAGGATCTAGGT
GAAGATCCTTTTTGATAATCTCATGACCAAAATCCCTTAACGTGAGTTTTCGTTCCACTGAGCGTCAGAT
CTCTGTTCGGGGGTTCACTGACGCTGCGTGACTACGATGGTCAGGTTGCGGAGGCTATGGCCCTGGTACG
AGCGCTGAACAAAATGACGAAAGCAGGTATGCCTGAAAGCGTGCGTATTGCCTGAAAACACAACCCGCTA
CGGGGGAGACTTACCCGAAATCTGATTTATTCAACAAAGCCACTTTCAGTATGGATTTGGGTGTTACGGG
GGGGGGTTGGTGCTTAAAATCGCGCTGAGGATTTCTGATGGTGTTAAGCGGGCGGTTTTGAGATGTAAAC
TCGCCCGTTTAACATAATGGATCTTGCGCGCACCGCCCGAACACCACTCGCCACAAAAAACCGCCGGAAC
GTCCAAAAGTACGGGTTTTGCTGCCCGCAAACGGGCTGTTCTGGTGTTGCTAGTTTGTTATCAGAATCGC
AGATCCGGCTTCAGCCGGTTTGCCGGCTGAAAGCGCTATTTCTTCCAGAATTGCCATGATTTTTTCCCCA
CGGGAGGCGTCACTGGCTCCCGTGTTGTCGGCAGCTTTGATTCGATAAGCAGCATCGCCTGTTTCAGGCT
GTCTATGTGTGACTGTTGAGCTGTAACAAGTTGTCTCAGGTGTTCAATTTCATGTTCTAGTTGCTTTGTT
TTACTGGTTTCACCTGTTCTATTAGGTGTTACATGCTGTTCATCTGTTACATTGTCGATCTGTTCATGGT
GAACAGCTTTGAATGCACCAAAAACTCGTAAAAGCTCTGATGTATCTATCTTTTTTACACCGTTTTCATC
TGTGCATATGGACAGTTTTCCCTTTGATATGTAACGGTGAACAGTTGTTCTACTTTTGTTTGTTAGTCTT
GATGCTTCACTGATAGATACAAGAGCCATAAGAACCTCAGATCCTTCCGTATTTAGCCAGTATGTTCTCT
AGTGTGGTTCGTTGTTTTTGCGTGAGCCATGAGAACGAACCATTGAGATCATACTTACTTTGCATGTCAC
TCAAAAATTTTGCCTCAAAACTGGTGAGCTGAATTTTTGCAGTTAAAGCATCGTGTAGTGTTTTTCTTAG
TCCGTTATGTAGGTAGGAATCTGATGTAATGGTTGTTGGTATTTTGTCACCATTCATTTTTATCTGGTTG
TTCTCAAGTTCGGTTACGAGATCCATTTGTCTATCTAGTTCAACTTGGAAAATCAACGTATCAGTCGGGC
GGCCTCGCTTATCAACCACCAATTTCATATTGCTGTAAGTGTTTAAATCTTTACTTATTGGTTTCAAAAC
CCATTGGTTAAGCCTTTTAAACTCATGGTAGTTATTTTCAAGCATTAACATGAACTTAAATTCATCAAGG
CTAATCTCTATATTTGCCTTGTGAGTTTTCTTTTGTGTTAGTTCTTTTAATAACCACTCATAAATCCTCA
TAGAGTATTTGTTTTCAAAAGACTTAACATGTTCCAGATTATATTTTATGAATTTTTTTAACTGGAAAAG
ATAAGGCAATATCTCTTCACTAAAAACTAATTCTAATTTTTCGCTTGAGAACTTGGCATAGTTTGTCCAC
TGGAAAATCTCAAAGCCTTTAACCAAAGGATTCCTGATTTCCACAGTTCTCGTCATCAGCTCTCTGGTTG
CTTTAGCTAATACACCATAAGCATTTTCCCTACTGATGTTCATCATCTGAGCGTATTGGTTATAAGTGAA
CGATACCGTCCGTTCTTTCCTTGTAGGGTTTTCAATCGTGGGGTTGAGTAGTGCCACACAGCATAAAATT
AGCTTGGTTTCATGCTCCGTTAAGTCATAGCGACTAATCGCTAGTTCATTTGCTTTGAAAACAACTAATT
CAGACATACATCTCAATTGGTCTAGGTGATTTTAATCACTATACCAATTGAGATGGGCTAGTCAATGATA
ATTACTAGTCCTTTTCCTTTGAGTTGTGGGTATCTGTAAATTCTGCTAGACCTTTGCTGGAAAACTTGTA
AATTCTGCTAGACCCTCTGTAAATTCCGCTAGACCTTTGTGTGTTTTTTTTGTTTATATTCAAGTGGTTA
TAATTTATAGAATAAAGAAAGAATAAAAAAAGATAAAAAGAATAGATCCCAGCCCTGTGTATAACTCACT
ACTTTAGTCAGTTCCGCAGTATTACAAAAGGATGTCGCAAACGCTGTTTGCTCCTCTACAAAACAGACCT
TAAAACCCTAAAGGCTTAAGTAGCACCCTCGCAAGCTCGGGCAAATCGCTGAATATTCCTTTTGTCTCCG
ACCATCAGGCACCTGAGTCGCTGTCTTTTTCGTGACATTCAGTTCGCTGCGCTCACGGCTCTGGCAGTGA
ATGGGGGTAAATGGCACTACAGGCGCCTTTTATGGATTCATGCAAGGAAACTACCCATAATACAAGAAAA
GCCCGTCACGGGCTTCTCAGGGCGTTTTATGGCGGGTCTGCGGAGTGGTGAATCCGTTAGCGAGGTGCCG
CCGGCTTCCATTCAGGTCGAGGTGGCCCGGCTCCATGCACCGCGACGCAACGCGGGGAGGCAGACAAGGT
ATAGGGCGGCGCCTACAATCCATGCCAACCCGTTCCATGTGCTCGCCGAGGCGGCATAAATCGCCGTGAC
GATCAGCGGTCCAATGATCGAAGTTAGGCTGGTAAGAGCCGCGAGCGATCCTTGAAGCTGTCCCTGATGG
TCGTCATCTACCTGCCTGGACAGCATGGCCTGCAACGCGGGCATCCCGATGCCGCCGGAAGCGAGAAGAA
TCATAATGGGGAAGGCCATCCAGCCTCGCGTCGCGAACGCCAGCAAGACGTAGCCCAGCGCGTCGGCCGC
CATGCCGGCGATAATGGCCTGCTTCTCGCCGAAACGTTTGGTGGCGGGACCAGTGACGAAGGCTTGAGCG
AGGGCGTGCAAGATTCCGAATACCGCAAGCGACAGGCCGATCATCGTCGCGCTCCAGCGAAAGCGGTCCT
CGCCGAAAATGACCCAGAGCGCTGCCGGCACCCTGTCCTACGAGTTGCATGATAAAGAAGACAGTCATAA
GTGCGGCGACGATAGTCATGCCCCGCGCCCACCGGAAGGAGCTGACTGGGTTGAAGGCTCTCAAGGGCAT
CGGCATTCGCCATTCAGGCTGCCTCCTACCAAGACGACTTCAAATCCGACCCGTAGAGATCTCACATGTT
CTTTCCTGCGTTATCCCCTGATTCTGTGGATAACCGTATTACCGCCTTTGAGTGAGCTGATACCGCTCGC
CGCAGCCGAACGACCGAGCGCAGCGAGTCAGTGAGCGAGGAAGCGGAAGAGCGCCCAATACGCAAACCGC
CTCTCCCCGCGCGTTGGCCGATTCATTAATGCAGCTGGCACGACAGGTTTCCCGACTGGAAAGCGGGCAG
TGAGCGCAACGCAATTAATGTGAGTTAGCTCACTCATTAGGCACCCCAGGCTTTACACTTTATGCTTCCG
GCTCGTATGTTGTGTGGAATTGTGAGCGGATAACAATTTCACACAGGAAACAGCTATGACCATGATTACG
CCAAGCGCGCAATTAACCCTCACTAAAGGGAACAAAAGCTGGAGCTCCACCGCGGTGGCGGCCGCTCTAG
AGTCGACCAGACATGATAAGATACATTGATGAGTTTGGACAAACCACAACTAGAATGCAGTGAAAAAAAT
GCTTTATTTGTGAAATTTGTGATGCTATTGCTTTATTTGTAACCATTATAAGCTGCAATAAACAAGTTCT
GCTTTAATAAGATCCTAGAACTAGAGGATCCGCGTCTCTGTCTCAAAAGGAGGTAGGCGATCCCTACTCC
GATCCATGGCACCACCCCCATCTTCAGTGGAATAATGATGAGCTATAAAACTTTCTAACATTATGGCAAA
ACAATGATGGACTTCCTGGGTTGGATGGACAAGGTCGTTGAAGACGTATTGCGGACATATATCTAGCTGA
GGGTCTTTAGCCCCGGGAACATGTACATAGCCGTGGTGAGTATAAGGGTTTTCCGTATCATAACCAATAT
TACTGGCCGCCTCCATTATCACCTTAAATGCATCGGCAGTCTCGTAATAGCATATTTTATGCTGGGGGTA
TTTTTCTTTTAATTCTTCAACATTAGTTTTTAACAGGGCATTGTGAGCGATGCTTTCATCCTTAAGCTTT
CTTTTTTCATCAGAATGTTTGCCATAAGATGTTAAAGACAAATCGGGAATCCCCATGACCAGAACATTAT
TAACTCCACCGGAAATTATTTTTTCAATATCATCAATTTGTTGCTCAACGACCATTATTACATTATCTTT
GTGTAGTGTCATATAGTCATTAGCCCCCAATAAAAATATCGCCAGGTCCTGGTGAGAAGGGGTGTAAGAT
GCGACTTGTCTGTCCGTATTTGATACAAAGTCACCGATGCAATTAAAGCAGGAATAGCTTGCCGATGTAC
TTCCCCCTTCAGCAAAATTAAGCATCTCTTTACCTAAGAAGTGTGGAGATGATAAAAACTCAGTCCAGGT
AAATCCATTAGTAAACCTTCCGCCAAAGTATTGACCATAGGAGGGTAAGATATGATGTGTTTTTTCAAAC
ATACGCCCTAAGGAGTCAGACAAGCTGTCGCCAAAAAATACCAGTCTGGTAATATCACCCAAAGAAATAT
TTTTGGGCTTGGGATGTGATTTATTGATTTCTTTTGCAAGACCAAAAGCTTCCGGATGACATTCAACCTC
AATAGACAAAATATTTTCACCATTATCATCTTTAATAATCAACTTATCGGCGTGTTCCTGTGATTCTATA
ATAAACTGTTCTTTACATCCCTGAGACGCTAAGGCTCGAAGTTTGATGTAGGCTCCGCGAACCTGTACCG
GTGTTAGATTCAGTTCCTGATGGTGGTAAAGATTAAAGATACATTCGAGCGCCTCTGCATGGTGGGTGGT
AAAGAAATATGCTTTGATTTTCTCCCATAAACTTAATTCCGGAAGGCGTGCGCTTTCTTTTATCGCATTA
AATTTTTCAGAACTGATAGATGATGTGAAATAACCCTGTCCAACACTCAATGGCATAGTGTCCTCCTTAC
TTTATTAAACACGCTTTAGCAAATAATTAATTAGCAAATATTAGCAAGAAAAGTAATCAGGTAAATGGTG
TATATGGAATTACGCTTCTTTAACAGTTTTTCGTCGCCAATAAAATACATACAATGTTTATTGTTTTTCA
ACGAAGTAAATATATCATCAACAACGTGAGGTTAATGCCTGGTACATATTATCTGACTGCTATCATTATT
GAGTGTGCGCCTGGCTAAGGCAAAGATCTAAAAAAGAAGCCACTCCTGATTTTAGTGTGCTGGCGTGAGT
ATGAGCTGGCTTGATACTCAGGAAAAACAGACAAACTTATCATCCGACTATTATTGCTAAAGTGCTAGTG
TTTTATGTGAATTCGATATCAAGCTTATCGATACCGTCGACCTCGAGGGGGGGCCCGGTACCCAATTCGC
CCTATAGTGAGTCGTATTACGCGCGCTCACTGGCCGTCGTTTTACAACGTCGTGACTGGGAAAACCCTGG
CGTTACCCAACTTAATCGCCTTGCAGCACATCCCCCTTTCGCCAGCTGGCGTAATAGCGAAGAGGCCCGC
ACCGATCGCCCTTCCCAACAGTTGCGCAGCCTGAATGGCGAATGGG
[124 nt withheld, positions 6067-6190]
C
[91 nt withheld, positions 6192-6282]
A
[49 nt withheld, positions 6284-6332]
CCTTTGACGTTGGAGTCCACGTTCTTT
[37 nt withheld, positions 6360-6396]
ACCCTATCTCGGTCTATTCTTTTGATTTATAAGGGATTTTGCCGATTTCGGCCTATTGGTTAAAAAATGA
GCTGATTTAACAAAAATTTAACGCGAATTTTAACAAAATATTAACGCTTACAATTTAGGTGGCACTTTTC
GGGGAAATGTGCGCGGAACCCCTATTTGTTTATTTTTCTAAATACATTCAAATATGTATCCGCTCATGAG
ACAATAACCCTGATAAATGCTTCAATAATATTGAAAAAGGAAGAGTATGAGTATTCAACATTTCCGTGTC
GCCCTTATTCCCTTTTTTGCGGCATTTTGCCTTCCTGTTTTTGCTCACCCAGAAACGCTGGTGAAAGTAA
AAGATGCTGAAGATCAGTTGGGTGCACGAGTGGGTTACATCGAACTGGATCTCAACAGCGGTAAGATCCT
TGAGAGTTTTCGCCCCGAAGAACGTTTTCCAATGATGAGCACTTTTAAAGTTCTGCTATGTGGCGCGGTA
TTATCCCGTATTGACGCCGGGCAAGAGCAACTCGGTCGCCGCATACACTATTCTCAGAATGACTTGGTTG
AGTACTCACCAGTCACAGAAAAGCATCTTACGGATGGCATGACAGTAAGAGAATTATGCAGTGCTGCCAT
AACCATGAGTGATAACACTGCGGCCAACTTACTTCTGACAACGATCGGAGGACCGAAGGAGCTAACCGCT
TTTTTGCACAACATGGGGGATCATGTAACTCGCCTTGATCGCTGGGAACCGGAGCTGAATGAAGCCATAC
CAAACGACGAGCGTGACACCACGATGCCTGTAGCAATGGCAACAACGTTGCGCAAACTATTAACTGGCGA
A
